Addgene plasmid #136850: pEBTetDBl-CLIP-Cep97
Purpose: Mammalian expression of the centrosomal protein Cep97 N-terminally fused to CLIP-tag
Depositing lab: Kai Johnsson. Publication: Selective chemical crosslinking reveals a Cep57-Cep63-Cep152 centrosomal complex. Lukinavicius G, Lavogina D, Orpinell M, Umezawa K, Reymond L, Garin N, Gonczy P, Johnsson K. Curr Biol. 2013 Feb 4;23(3):265-70. doi: 10.1016/j.cub.2012.12.030. Epub 2013 Jan 17. PubMed 23333316.
Backbone
  Vector backbone: pEBTetDBl
  Backbone size w/o insert (bp): 10641
  Vector type: Mammalian Expression
  Selectable markers: Blasticidin
Growth in bacteria
  Bacterial resistance: Ampicillin, 100 μg/mL
  Growth temperature: 37°C
  Growth strain: DH5alpha
  Copy number: High Copy
Gene/Insert
  Gene/Insert name: CLIP-Cep97
  Species: H. sapiens (human), Synthetic
  Insert size (bp): 3471
  Entrez Gene: CEP97 (a.k.a. LRRIQ2, FLJ23047, FLJ26462, 2810403B08Rik)
  Promoter: CMV-TetO2
  Tag / fusion protein: FLAG-tag / His-tag (N terminal on insert)
  Cloning method: Gateway Cloning
  Sequencing primers: 5′ CMV_Fwd
Terms and licenses: Academic/Nonprofit Terms; Industry Terms: Not Available to Industry
Depositor comments: PolyAdenylation RNA deletion - low protein expression level
How to cite: pEBTetDBl-CLIP-Cep97 was a gift from Kai Johnsson (Addgene plasmid # 136850 ; http://n2t.net/addgene:136850 ; RRID:Addgene_136850)
