[The description below was written by a language model from this plasmid's Addgene catalogue record and pLannotate feature annotations shown in this document.]
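Description:
pEBTetDBl-CLIP-Cep97 is an Epstein-Barr virus-based episomal mammalian expression plasmid for tetracycline-regulated production of the human centrosomal protein Cep97 fused at its N terminus to the CLIP-tag. In E. coli it is maintained through a high-copy ColE1/pUC-type origin with ampicillin selection. In mammalian cells the oriP origin together with the EBNA1 coding sequence allows extrachromosomal replication and retention. An SV40 promoter-driven blasticidin S deaminase cassette with an SV40 poly(A) signal provides selection. Short fragments of other EBV genes and of pBR322 sequences (tetracycline resistance gene, bom) are annotated as backbone remnants.

The vector carries both halves of a repressor-based Tet system. A tetR cassette, preceded by RSV and SV40 promoter elements and a rabbit β-globin intron and ended by an SV40 poly(A) signal, supplies Tet repressor. The repressor binds the tet operator sites placed downstream of the CMV enhancer/promoter (CMV-TetO2) and keeps it silent until tetracycline or an analogue is added. Downstream of this promoter lie a His tag (the record also lists a FLAG tag, which is not annotated) and an MGMT-derived segment. That segment corresponds to the CLIP-tag, an engineered alkyltransferase that covalently reacts with benzylcytosine substrates. It is followed by the CEP97 open reading frame flanked by attB1 and attB2 sites from Gateway cloning.

No polyadenylation signal is annotated after the insert, which fits the depositor's note that a polyadenylation deletion causes low protein expression. The depositor and sequencing-derived records differ by about 100 nt, mainly within oriP. The associated publication used selective chemical crosslinking of tagged proteins to probe centrosomal protein complexes.
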