Features (pLannotate 1.2.2; 30 found; start..end, strand, type, name):
    433..2222    -  rep_origin     oriP: Epstein-Barr virus oriP replication origin (Yates et al., 2000)
   2223..2441    -  CDS            gL (fragment): GL_EBVB9 - Experimental evidence at protein level: Swiss-Prot protein existence level 1. The heterodimer glycoprotein H-glycoprotein L is required for the fusion of viral and plasma membranes leading to virus entry into the host cell. Acts as a functional inhibitor of gH and maintains gH in an inhibited form. Upon binding to host integrins, gL dissociates from gH leading to activation of the viral fusion glycoproteins gB and gH. Fusion of EBV with B-lymphocytes requires the additional receptor- binding protein gp42, which forms a complex with gH/gL. The heterodimer gH/gL targets also host EPHA
   2524..4451    -  CDS            EBNA1 (fragment): Epstein-Barr nuclear antigen 1, also known as EBNA-1 crucial for latent viral infection, and for episomal amplification of vectors containing the oriP origin (Okita et al., 2013)
   4489..4833    -  CDS            BRRF2_EBVB9 (fragment): Protein inferred from homology: Swiss-Prot protein existence level 3. From Epstein-Barr virus (strain B95-8) (HHV-4) (Human herpesvirus 4).
   4836..4859    -  promoter       tet promoter (fragment): E. coli promoter for tetracycline efflux protein gene
   4972..5076    +  promoter       AmpR promoter: bla
   5077..5937    +  CDS            AmpR: β-lactamase; bla; confers resistance to ampicillin, carbenicillin, and related antibiotics
   6108..6696    +  rep_origin     ori: high-copy-number ColE1/pMB1/pBR322/pUC origin of replication
   6742..6865    -  CDS            TcR (fragment): tetracycline efflux protein; tet; confers resistance to tetracycline
   6903..7200    +  promoter       SV40 promoter: SV40 enhancer and early promoter
   7222..7604    +  CDS            BSD (fragment): blasticidin S deaminase; Aspergillus terreus BSD; confers resistance to blasticidin
   7648..7782    +  polyA_signal   SV40 poly(A) signal: SV40 polyadenylation signal
   7904..7956    -  misc_feature   bom (fragment): basis of mobility region from pBR322
   8087..8180    +  ncRNA          Retro dr1: Accession: RF00214 - Retrovirus direct repeat 1 (dr1)
   8216..8477    +  promoter       RSV promoter: Rous sarcoma virus enhancer/promoter
   8503..8563    +  promoter       SV40 promoter (fragment): SV40 early promoter
   8594..9166    +  intron         β-globin intron: intron from rabbit β-globin gene
   9221..9239    +  promoter       T7 promoter: promoter for bacteriophage T7 RNA polymerase
   9250..9870    +  CDS            tetR: TETR2_ECOLX - Experimental evidence at protein level: Swiss-Prot protein existence level 1. TetR is the repressor of the tetracycline resistance element; its N-terminal region forms a helix-turn-helix structure and binds DNA. Binding of tetracycline to TetR reduces the repressor affinity for the tetracycline resistance gene (tetA) promoter operator sites. From Escherichia coli.
   9912..10033   +  polyA_signal   SV40 poly(A) signal: SV40 polyadenylation signal
  10088..10467   +  enhancer       CMV enhancer: human cytomegalovirus immediate early enhancer
  10468..10671   +  promoter       CMV promoter: human cytomegalovirus (CMV) immediate early promoter
  10673..10692   +  promoter       PLtetO-1 promoter (fragment): modified phage lambda PL promoter with tet operator sites (Lutz and Bujard, 1997)
  10694..10713   +  promoter       PLtetO-1 promoter (fragment): modified phage lambda PL promoter with tet operator sites (Lutz and Bujard, 1997)
  10721..10754   +  promoter       TRE3GV promoter (fragment): 3rd-generation Tet-responsive promoter that can be activated by binding of Tet-On® 3G, optimized for retroviral and lentiviral vectors
  10870..10887   +  CDS            9xHis (fragment): 9xHis affinity tag
  10888..11430   +  CDS            MGMT (fragment): MGMT_HUMAN - Experimental evidence at protein level: Swiss-Prot protein existence level 1. Involved in the cellular defense against the biological effects of O6-methylguanine (O6-MeG) and O4-methylthymine (O4-MeT) in DNA. Repairs the methylated nucleobase in DNA by stoichiometrically transferring the methyl group to a cysteine residue in the enzyme. This is a suicide reaction: the enzyme is irreversibly inactivated. From Homo sapiens (Human).
  11473..11497   +  protein_bind   attB1: mutant version of attB; recombination site for the Gateway® BP reaction BP Clonase™
  11500..14094   +  CDS            CEP97: CEP97_HUMAN - Also known as LRRIQ2. Experimental evidence at protein level: Swiss-Prot protein existence level 1. Acts as a key negative regulator of ciliogenesis in collaboration with CCP110 by capping the mother centriole thereby preventing cilia formation. Required for recruitment of CCP110 to the centrosome. From Homo sapiens (Human).
  14102..14      -  protein_bind   attB2 (across the origin): mutant version of attB; recombination site for the Gateway® BP reaction BP Clonase™
>Addgene plasmid #136850 | pEBTetDBl-CLIP-Cep97 | depositor full sequence | sequence record 264128 | Full Sequence
TTGTACAAAGTGGTGATGGCAGCTAGCGGCGCGCCCGGCCGCGGGGCAGTGCATGTAATCCCTTCAGTTG
GTTGGTACAACTTGCCAACTGGGCCCTGTTCCACATGTGACACGGGGGGGGACCAAACACAAAGGGGTTC
TCTGACTGTAGTTGACATCCTTATAAATGGATGTGCACATTTGCCAACACTGAGTGGCTTTCATCCTGGA
GCAGACTTTGCAGTCTGTGGACTGCAACACAACATTGCCTTTATGTGTAACTCTTGGCTGAAGCTCTTAC
ACCAATGCTGGGGGACATGTACCTCCCAGGGGCCCAGGAAGACTACGGGAGGCTACACCAACGTCAATCA
GAGGGGCCTGTGTAGCTACCGATAAGCGGACCCTCAAGAGGGCATTAGCAATAGTGTTTATAAGGCCCCC
TTGTTAACCCTAAACGGGTAGCATATGCTTCCCGGGTAGTAGTATATACTATCCAGACTAACCCTAATTC
AATAGCATATGTTACCCAACGGGAAGCATATGCTATCGAATTAGGGTTAGTAAAAGGGTCCTAAGGAACA
GCGATATCTCCCACCCCATGAGCTGTCACGGTTTTATTTACATGGGGTCAGGATTCCACGAGGGTAGTGA
ACCATTTTAGTCACAAGGGCAGTGGCTGAAGATCAAGGAGCGGGCAGTGAACTCTCCTGAATCTTCGCCT
GCTTCTTCATTCTCCTTCGTTTAGCTAATAGAATAACTGCTGAGTTGTGAACAGTAAGGTGTATGTGAGG
TGCTCGAAAACAAGGTTTCAGGTGACGCCCCCAGAATAAAATTTGGACGGGGGGTTCAGTGGTGGCATTG
TGCTATGACACCAATATAACCCTCACAAACCCCTTGGGCAATAAATACTAGTGTAGGAATGAAACATTCT
GAATATCTTTAACAATAGAAATCCATGGGGTGGGGACAAGCCGTAAAGACTGGATGTCCATCTCACACGA
ATTTATGGCTATGGGCAACACATAATCCTAGTGCAATATGATACTGGGGTTATTAAGATGTGTCCCAGGC
AGGGACCAAGACAGGTGAACCATGTTGTTACACTCTATTTGTAACAAGGGGAAAGAGAGTGGACGCCGAC
AGCAGCGGACTCCACTGGTTGTCTCTAACACCCCCGAAAATTAAACGGGGCTCCACGCCAATGGGGCCCA
TAAACAAAGACAAGTGGCCACTCTTTTTTTTGAAATTGTGGAGTGGGGGCACGCGTCAGCCCCCACACGC
CGCCCTGCGGTTTTGGACTGTAAAATAAGGGTGTAATAACTTGGCTGATTGTAACCCCGCTAACCACTGC
GGTCAAACCACTTGCCCACAAAACCACTAATGGCACCCCGGGGAATACCTGCATAAGTAGGTGGGCGGGC
CAAGATAGGGGCGCGATTGCTGCGATCTGGAGGACAAATTACACACACTTGCGCCTGAGCGCCAAGCACA
GGGTTGTTGGTCCTCATATTCACGAGGTCGCTGAGAGCACGGTGGGCTAATGTTGCCATGGGTAGCATAT
ACTACCCAAATATCTGGATAGCATATGCTATCCTAATCTATATCTGGGTAGCATAGGCTATCCTAATCTA
TATCTGGGTAGCATATGCTATCCTAATCTATATCTGGGTAGTATATGCTATCCTAATTTATATCTGGGTA
GCATAGGCTATCCTAATCTATATCTGGGTAGCATATGCTATCCTAATCTATATCTGGGTAGTATATGCTA
TCCTAATCTGTATCCGGGTAGCATATGCTATCCTAATAGAGATTAGGGTAGTATATGCTATCCTAATTTA
TATCTGGGTAGCATATACTACCCAAATATCTGGATAGCATATGCTATCCTAATCTATATCTGGGTAGCAT
ATGCTATCCTAATCTATATCTGGGTAGCATAGGCTATCCTAATCTATATCTGGGTAGCATATGCTATCCT
AATCTATATCTGGGTAGTATATGCTATCCTAATTTATATCTGGGTAGCATAGGCTATCCTAATCTATATC
TGGGTAGCATATGCTATCCTAATCTATATCTGGGTAGTATATGCTATCCTAATCTGTATCCGGGTAGCAT
ATGCTATCCTCATGCATATACAGTCAGCATATGATACCCAGTAGTAGAGTGGGAGTGCTATCCTTTGCAT
ATGCCGCCACCTCCCAAGGGGGCGTGAATTTTCGCTGCTTGTCCTTTTCCTGCTGGTTGCTCCCATTCTT
AGGTGAATTTAAGGAGGCCAGGCTAAAGCCGTCGCATGTCTGATTGCTCACCAGGTAAATGTCGCTAATG
TTTTCCAACGCGAGAAGGTGTTGAGCGCGGAGCTGAGTGACGTGACAACATGGGTATGCCCAATTGCCCC
ATGTTGGGAGGACGAAAATGGTGACAAGACAGATGGCCAGAAATACACCAACAGCACGCATGATGTCTAC
TGGGGATTTATTCTTTAGTGCGGGGGAATACACGGCTTTTAATACGATTGAGGGCGTCTCCTAACAAGTT
ACATCACTCCTGCCCTTCCTCACCCTCATCTCCATCACCTCCTTCATCTCCGTCATCTCCGTCATCACCC
TCCGCGGCAGCCCCTTCCACCATAGGTGGAAACCAGGGAGGCAAATCTACTCCATCGTCAAAGCTGCACA
CAGTCACCCTGATATTGCAGGTAGGAGCGGGCTTTGTCATAACAAGGTCCTTAATCGCATCCTTCAAAAC
CTCAGCAAATATATGAGTTTGTAAAAAGACCATGAAATAACAGACAATGGACTCCCTTAGCGGGCCAGGT
TGTGGGCCGGGTCCAGGGGCCATTCCAAAGGGGAGACGACTCAATGGTGTAAGACGACATTGTGGAATAG
CAAGGGCAGTTCCTCGCCTTAGGTTGTAAAGGGAGGTCTTACTACCTCCATATACGAACACACCGGCGAC
CCAAGTTCCTTCGTCGGTAGTCCTTTCTACGTGACTCCTAGCCAGGAGAGCTCTTAAACCTTCTGCAATG
TTCTCAAATTTCGGGTTGGAACCTCCTTGACCACGATGCTTTTCCAAACCACCCTCCTTTTTTGCGCCCT
GCCTCCATCACCCTGACCCCGGGGTCCAGTGCTTGGGCCTTCTCCTGGGTCATCTGCGGGGCCCTGCTCT
ATCGCTCCCGGGGGCACGTCAGGCTCACCATCTGGGCCACCTTCTTGGTGGTATTCAAAATAATCGGCTT
CCCCTACAGGGTGGAAAAATGGCCTTCTACCTGGAGGGGGCCTGCGCGGTGGAGACCCGGATGATGATGA
CTGACTACTGGGACTCCTGGGCCTCTTTTCTCCACGTCCACGACCTCTCCCCCTGGCTCTTTCACGACTT
CCCCCCCTGGCTCTTTCACGTCCTCTACCCCGGCGGCCTCCACTACCTCCTCGACCCCGGCCTCCACTAC
CTCCTCGACCCCGGCCTCCACTGCCTCCTCGACCCCGGCCTCCACCTCCTGCTCCTGCCCCTCCTGCTCC
TGCCCCTCCTCCTGCTCCTGCCCCTCCTGCCCCTCCTGCTCCTGCCCCTCCTGCCCCTCCTGCTCCTGCC
CCTCCTGCCCCTCCTGCTCCTGCCCCTCCTGCCCCTCCTCCTGCTCCTGCCCCTCCTGCCCCTCCTCCTG
CTCCTGCCCCTCCTGCCCCTCCTGCTCCTGCCCCTCCTGCCCCTCCTGCTCCTGCCCCTCCTGCCCCTCC
TGCTCCTGCCCCTCCTGCTCCTGCCCCTCCTGCTCCTGCCCCTCCTGCTCCTGCCCCTCCTGCCCCTCCT
GCCCCTCCTCCTGCTCCTGCCCCTCCTGCTCCTGCCCCTCCTGCCCCTCCTGCCCCTCCTGCTCCTGCCC
CTCCTCCTGCTCCTGCCCCTCCTGCCCCTCCTGCCCCTCCTCCTGCTCCTGCCCCTCCTGCCCCTCCTCC
TGCTCCTGCCCCTCCTCCTGCTCCTGCCCCTCCTGCCCCTCCTGCCCCTCCTCCTGCTCCTGCCCCTCCT
GCCCCTCCTCCTGCTCCTGCCCCTCCTCCTGCTCCTGCCCCTCCTGCCCCTCCTGCCCCTCCTCCTGCTC
CTGCCCCTCCTCCTGCTCCTGCCCCTCCTGCCCCTCCTGCCCCTCCTGCCCCTCCTCCTGCTCCTGCCCC
TCCTCCTGCTCCTGCCCCTCCTGCTCCTGCCCCTCCCGCTCCTGCTCCTGCTCCTGTTCCACCGTGGGTC
CCTTTGCAGCCAATGCAACTTGGACGTTTTTGGGGTCTCCGGACACCATCTCTATGTCTTGGCCCTGATC
CTGAGCCGCCCGGGGCTCCTGGTCTTCCGCCTCCTCGTCCTCGTCCTCTTCCCCGTCCTCGTCCATGGTT
ATCACCCCCTCTTCTTTGAGGTCCACTGCCGCCGGAGCCTTCTGGTCCAGATGTGTCTCCCTTCTCTCCT
AGGCCATTTCCAGGTCCTGTACCTGGCCCCTCGTCAGACATGATTCACACTAAAAGAGATCAATAGACAT
CTTTATTAGACGACGCTCAGTGAATACAGGGAGTGCAGACTCCTGCCCCCTCCAACAGCCCCCCCACCCT
CATCCCCTTCATGGTCGCTGTCAGACAGATCCAGGTCTGAAAATTCCCCATCCTCCGAACCATCCTCGTC
CTCATCACCAATTACTCGCAGCCCGGAAAACTCCCGCTGAACATCCTCAAGATTTGCGTCCTGAGCCTCA
AGCCAGGCCTCAAATTCCTCGTCCCCCTTTTTGCTGGACGGTAGGGATGGGGATTCTCGGGACCCCTCCT
CTTCCTCTTCAAGGTCACCAGACAGAGATGCTACTGGGGCAACGGAAGAAAAGCTGGGTGCGGCCTGTGA
GGATCAGCTTATCGATGATAAGCTGTCAAACATGAGAATTCTTGAAGACGAAAGGGCCTCGTGATACGCC
TATTTTTATAGGTTAATGTCATGATAATAATGGTTTCTTAGACGTCAGGTGGCACTTTTCGGGGAAATGT
GCGCGGAACCCCTATTTGTTTATTTTTCTAAATACATTCAAATATGTATCCGCTCATGAGACAATAACCC
TGATAAATGCTTCAATAATATTGAAAAAGGAAGAGTATGAGTATTCAACATTTCCGTGTCGCCCTTATTC
CCTTTTTTGCGGCATTTTGCCTTCCTGTTTTTGCTCACCCAGAAACGCTGGTGAAAGTAAAAGATGCTGA
AGATCAGTTGGGTGCACGAGTGGGTTACATCGAACTGGATCTCAACAGCGGTAAGATCCTTGAGAGTTTT
CGCCCCGAAGAACGTTTTCCAATGATGAGCACTTTTAAAGTTCTGCTATGTGGCGCGGTATTATCCCGTG
TTGACGCCGGGCAAGAGCAACTCGGTCGCCGCATACACTATTCTCAGAATGACTTGGTTGAGTACTCACC
AGTCACAGAAAAGCATCTTACGGATGGCATGACAGTAAGAGAATTATGCAGTGCTGCCATAACCATGAGT
GATAACACTGCGGCCAACTTACTTCTGACAACGATCGGAGGACCGAAGGAGCTAACCGCTTTTTTGCACA
ACATGGGGGATCATGTAACTCGCCTTGATCGTTGGGAACCGGAGCTGAATGAAGCCATACCAAACGACGA
GCGTGACACCACGATGCCTGCAGCAATGGCAACAACGTTGCGCAAACTATTAACTGGCGAACTACTTACT
CTAGCTTCCCGGCAACAATTAATAGACTGGATGGAGGCGGATAAAGTTGCAGGACCACTTCTGCGCTCGG
CCCTTCCGGCTGGCTGGTTTATTGCTGATAAATCTGGAGCCGGTGAGCGTGGGTCTCGCGGTATCATTGC
AGCACTGGGGCCAGATGGTAAGCCCTCCCGTATCGTAGTTATCTACACGACGGGGAGTCAGGCAACTATG
GATGAACGAAATAGACAGATCGCTGAGATAGGTGCCTCACTGATTAAGCATTGGTAACTGTCAGACCAAG
TTTACTCATATATACTTTAGATTGATTTAAAACTTCATTTTTAATTTAAAAGGATCTAGGTGAAGATCCT
TTTTGATAATCTCATGACCAAAATCCCTTAACGTGAGTTTTCGTTCCACTGAGCGTCAGACCCCGTAGAA
AAGATCAAAGGATCTTCTTGAGATCCTTTTTTTCTGCGCGTAATCTGCTGCTTGCAAACAAAAAAACCAC
CGCTACCAGCGGTGGTTTGTTTGCCGGATCAAGAGCTACCAACTCTTTTTCCGAAGGTAACTGGCTTCAG
CAGAGCGCAGATACCAAATACTGTCCTTCTAGTGTAGCCGTAGTTAGGCCACCACTTCAAGAACTCTGTA
GCACCGCCTACATACCTCGCTCTGCTAATCCTGTTACCAGTGGCTGCTGCCAGTGGCGATAAGTCGTGTC
TTACCGGGTTGGACTCAAGACGATAGTTACCGGATAAGGCGCAGCGGTCGGGCTGAACGGGGGGTTCGTG
CACACAGCCCAGCTTGGAGCGAACGACCTACACCGAACTGAGATACCTACAGCGTGAGCTATGAGAAAGC
GCCACGCTTCCCGAAGGGAGAAAGGCGGACAGGTATCCGGTAAGCGGCAGGGTCGGAACAGGAGAGCGCA
CGAGGGAGCTTCCAGGGGGAAACGCCTGGTATCTTTATAGTCCTGTCGGGTTTCGCCACCTCTGACTTGA
GCGTCGATTTTTGTGATGCTCGTCAGGGGGGCGGAGCCTATGGAAAAACGCCAGCAACGCGGCCTTTTTA
CGGTTCCTGGCCTTTTGCTGGCCTTGAAGCTGTCCCTGATGGTCGTCATCTACCTGCCTGGACAGCATGG
CCTGCAACGCGGGCATCCCGATGCCGCCGGAAGCGAGAAGAATCATAATGGGGAAGGCCATCCAGCCTCG
CGTCGAACTAGATGATCCGGCTGTGGAATGTGTGTCAGTTAGGGTGTGGAAAGTCCCCAGGCTCCCCAGC
AGGCAGAAGTATGCAAAGCATGCATCTCAATTAGTCAGCAACCAGGTGTGGAAAGTCCCCAGGCTCCCCA
GCAGGCAGAAGTATGCAAAGCATGCATCTCAATTAGTCAGCAACCATAGTCCCGCCCCTAACTCCGCCCA
TCCCGCCCCTAACTCCGCCCAGTTCCGCCCATTCTCCGCCCCATGGCTGACTAATTTTTTTTATTTATGC
AGAGGCCGAGGCCGCCTCGGCCTCTGAGCTATTCCAGAAGTAGTGAGGAGGCTTTTTTGGAGGGTGACCG
CCACGACCGGTATGGCCAAGCCTTTGTCTCAAGAAGAATCCACCCTCATTGAAAGAGCAACGGCTACAAT
CAACAGCATCCCCATCTCTGAAGACTACAGCGTCGCCAGCGCAGCTCTCTCTAGCGACGGCCGCATCTTC
ACTGGTGTCAATGTATATCATTTTACTGGGGGACCTTGTGCAGAACTCGTGGTGCTGGGCACTGCTGCTG
CTGCGGCAGCTGGCAACCTGACTTGTATCGTCGCGATCGGAAATGAGAACAGGGGCATCTTGAGCCCCTG
CGGACGGTGCCGACAGGTGCTTCTCGATCTGCATCCTGGGATCAAAGCCATAGTGAAGGACAGTGATGGA
CAGCCGACGGCAGTTGGGATTCGTGAATTGCTGCCCTCTGGTTACGGTCCGACGCGGCCCGACGGGTCCG
AGGGGGGTCGACCTCGAAACTTGTTTATTGCAGCTTATAATGGTTACAAATAAAGCAATAGCATCACAAA
TTTCACAAATAAAGCATTTTTTTCACTGCATTCTAGTTGTGGTTTGTCCAAACTCATCAATGTATCTTAT
CATGTCTGGATCTGATCCGAACCCCTTCCTCGACCAATTCTCATGTTTGACAGCTTATCATCGCAGATCC
GGGCAACGTTGTTGCCATTGCTCGACCAATTCTCATGTTTGACAGCTTATCATCGCAGATCCGTATGGTG
CACTCTCAGTACAATCTGCTCTGATGCCGCATAGTTAAGCCAGTATCTGCTCCCTGCTTGTGTGTTGGAG
GTCGCTGAGTAGTGCGCGAGCAAAATTTAAGCTACAACAAGGCAAGGCTTGACCGACAATTGCATGAAGA
ATCTGCTTAGGGTTAGGCGTTTTGCGCTGCTTCGCGATGTACGGGCCAGATATACGCGTATCTGAGGGGA
CTAGGGTGTGTTTAGGCGAAAAGCGGGGCTTCGGTTGTACGCGGTTAGGAGTCCCCTCAGGATATAGTAG
TTTCGCTTTTGCATAGGGAGGGGGAAATGTAGTCTTATGCAATACTCTTGTAGTCTTGCAACATGGTAAC
GATGAGTTAGCAACATGCCTTACAAGGAGAGAAAAAGCACCGTGCATGCCGATTGGTGGAAGTAAGGTGG
TACGATCGTGCCTTATTAGGAAGGCAACAGACGGGTCTGACATGGATTGGACGAACCACTGAATTCCGCA
TTGCAGAGATATTGTATTTAAGTGCCTAGCTCGATACAATAAACGCCATTTGACCATTCACCACATTGGT
GTGCACCTCCAAGCTGGCCGGGGATCCTCTAGGGCCTCTGAGCTATTCCAGAAGTAGTGAAGAGGCTTTT
TTGGAGGCCTAGGCTTTTGCAAAAAGCTCCGGATCGATCCTGAGAACTTCAGGGTGAGTTTGGGGACCCT
TGATTGTTCTTTCTTTTTCGCTATTGTAAAATTCATGTTATATGGAGGGGGCAAAGTTTTCAGGGTGTTG
TTTAGAATGGGAAGATGTCCCTTGTATCACCATGGACCCTCATGATAATTTTGTTTCTTTCACTTTCTAC
TCTGTTGACAACCATTGTCTCCTCTTATTTTCTTTTCATTTTCTGTAACTTTTTCGTTAAACTTTAGCTT
GCATTTGTAACGAATTTTTAAATTCACTTTTGTTTATTTGTCAGATTGTAAGTACTTTCTCTAATCACTT
TTTTTTCAAGGCAATCAGGGTATATTATATTGTACTTCAGCACAGTTTTAGAGAACAATTGTTATAATTA
AATGATAAGGTAGAATATTTCTGCATATAAATTCTGGCTGGCGTGGAAATATTCTTATTGGTAGAAACAA
CTACATCCTGGTCATCATCCTGCCTTTCTCTTTATGGTTACAATGATATACACTGTTTGAGATGAGGATA
AAATACTCTGAGTCCAAACCGGGCCCCTCTGCTAACCATGTTCATGCCTTCTTCTTTTTCCTACAGCTCC
TGGGCAACGTGCTGGTTATTGTGCTGTCTCATCATTTTGGCAAAGAATTGTAATACGACTCACTATAGGG
CGAATTGATATGTCTAGATTAGATAAAAGTAAAGTGATTAACAGCGCATTAGAGCTGCTTAATGAGGTCG
GAATCGAAGGTTTAACAACCCGTAAACTCGCCCAGAAGCTAGGTGTAGAGCAGCCTACATTGTATTGGCA
TGTAAAAAATAAGCGGGCTTTGCTCGACGCCTTAGCCATTGAGATGTTAGATAGGCACCATACTCACTTT
TGCCCTTTAGAAGGGGAAAGCTGGCAAGATTTTTTACGTAATAACGCTAAAAGTTTTAGATGTGCTTTAC
TAAGTCATCGCGATGGAGCAAAAGTACATTTAGGTACACGGCCTACAGAAAAACAGTATGAAACTCTCGA
AAATCAATTAGCCTTTTTATGCCAACAAGGTTTTTCACTAGAGAATGCATTATATGCACTCAGCGCTGTG
GGGCATTTTACTTTAGGTTGCGTATTGGAAGATCAAGAGCATCAAGTCGCTAAAGAAGAAAGGGAAACAC
CTACTACTGATAGTATGCCGCCATTATTACGACAAGCTATCGAATTATTTGATCACCAAGGTGCAGAGCC
AGCCTTCTTATTCGGCCTTGAATTGATCATATGCGGATTAGAAAAACAACTTAAATGTGAAAGTGGGTCC
GCGTACAGCGGATCCCGGGAATTCAGATCTTATTAAAGCAGAACTTGTTTATTGCAGCTTATAATGGTTA
CAAATAAAGCAATAGCATCACAAATTTCACAAATAAAGCATTTTTTTCACTGCATTCTAGTTGTGGTTTG
TCCAAACTCATCAATGTATCTTATCATGTCTGGTCGAATCCATGGCGCAGAACTGGTAGGTATGGAAGAT
CCGCGTTGACATTGATTATTGACTAGTTATTAATAGTAATCAATTACGGGGTCATTAGTTCATAGCCCAT
ATATGGAGTTCCGCGTTACATAACTTACGGTAAATGGCCCGCCTGGCTGACCGCCCAACGACCCCCGCCC
ATTGACGTCAATAATGACGTATGTTCCCATAGTAACGCCAATAGGGACTTTCCATTGACGTCAATGGGTG
GAGTATTTACGGTAAACTGCCCACTTGGCAGTACATCAAGTGTATCATATGCCAAGTACGCCCCCTATTG
ACGTCAATGACGGTAAATGGCCCGCCTGGCATTATGCCCAGTACATGACCTTATGGGACTTTCCTACTTG
GCAGTACATCTACGTATTAGTCATCGCTATTACCATGGTGATGCGGTTTTGGCAGTACATCAATGGGCGT
GGATAGCGGTTTGACTCACGGGGATTTCCAAGTCTCCACCCCATTGACGTCAATGGGAGTTTGTTTTGGC
ACCAAAATCAACGGGACTTTCCAAAATGTCGTAACAACTCCGCCCCATTGACGCAAATGGGCGGTAGGCG
TGTACGGTGGGAGGTCTATATAAGCAGAGCTCTCCCTATCAGTGATAGAGATCTCCCTATCAGTGATAGA
GATCGTCGACGAGCTCGTTTAGTGAACCGTCAGATCGCCTGGAGACGCCATCCACGCTGTTTTGACCTCC
ATAGAAGACACCGGGACCGATCCAGCCTCCGGACTCTAGCGTTTAAACTTAAGCTTACCACCATGGATTA
TAAAGACGATGATGACAAGCACCACCACCACCACCACGACAAGGATTGTGAAATGAAACGCACCACACTG
GACAGCCCTTTGGGGAAGCTGGAGCTGTCTGGTTGTGAGCAGGGTCTGCACGAAATAATTTTTCTGGGCA
AGGGGACGTCTGCAGCTGATGCCGTGGAGGTCCCAGCCCCCGCTGCGGTTCTCGGAGGTCCGGAGCCCCT
GATACAGGCTACAGCCTGGCTGAATGCCTATTTCCACCAGCCCGAGGCTATCGAAGAGTTCCCCGTGCCG
GCTCTTCACCATCCCGTTTTCCAGCAAGAGTCGTTCACCAGACAGGTGTTATGGAAGCTGCTGAAGGTTG
TGAAATTCGGAGAAGTGATTTCTGAGTCACACTTAGCAGCCCTGGTAGGCAACCCCGCAGCCACGGCAGC
AGTGAATACGGCACTGGATGGCAATCCTGTCCCTATCCTGATCCCGTGCCACAGAGTGGTCCAGGGGGAT
TCGGATGTGGGGCCGTACCTTGGTGGACTGGCCGTGAAGGAATGGCTTCTGGCCCATGAAGGCCACCGGT
TGGGGAAGCCAGGCTTGGGATTCGAACTGGAGGTGCTGTTCCAGGGCCCCGGTACCGCCATCACAAGTTT
GTACAAAAAAGCAGGCTTAATGGCGGTGGCGCGCGTGGACGCGGCTTTGCCTCCCGGAGAAGGATCAGTG
GTCAATTGGTCAGGACAGGGACTACAGAAATTAGGTCCAAATTTACCCTGTGAAGCTGATATTCACACTT
TGATTCTGGATAAAAATCAGATTATTAAATTGGAAAATCTGGAGAAATGCAAACGATTAATACAGTTATC
AGTAGCTAATAATCGGCTGGTTCGGATGATGGGTGTGGCCAAGCTGACGTTGCTTCGTGTATTAAATTTG
CCTCATAATAGCATTGGCTGTGTGGAAGGGCTAAAGGAACTAGTACATCTGGAATGGCTGAATTTGGCAG
GAAATAATCTTAAGGCCATGGAACAGATCAATAGCTGCACAGCTCTACAGCATCTCGATTTATCAGACAA
TAATATATCCCAGATAGGTGATCTATCTAAATTGGTATCCCTGAAAACCCTGCTTTTACATGGAAACATC
ATCACCTCTCTTAGAATGGCACCTGCTTACCTACCCAGAAGTCTTGCTATACTTTCTTTGGCAGAAAATG
AAATCCGAGACTTAAATGAGATCTCTTTTTTGGCATCCTTAACTGAATTGGAACAGTTGTCGATTATGAA
CAATCCTTGTGTGATGGCAACACCATCCATCCCAGGATTTGACTATCGGCCGTACATCGTCAGCTGGTGC
CTAAACCTCAGAGTCCTAGATGGATATGTGATTTCTCAGAAGGAAAGTTTGAAAGCTGAATGGCTCTATA
GTCAAGGCAAGGGGAGAGCATATCGGCCTGGCCAGCACATCCAGCTTGTCCAATATCTGGCTACAGTCTG
CCCCCTCACTTCTACACTAGGTCTTCAAACTGCAGAGGATGCCAAACTAGAGAAGATTTTGAGCAAACAG
AGGTTTCACCAGAGGCAGTTGATGAACCAAAGCCAAAATGAAGAGTTGTCTCCTCTTGTTCCTGTTGAAA
CAAGGGCATCCCTTATTCCTGAGCATTCAAGCCCTGTTCAAGATTGCCAGATATCCCAGGAAAGTGAACC
CGTCATTCAAGTGAATTCTTGGGTTGGGATAAACAGTAATGATGATCAGTTATTTGCGGTTAAGAATAAT
TTTCCAGCCTCTGTACACACTACGAGATATTCTCGAAATGATCTGCACCTGGAAGACATACAGACGGATG
AGGACAAGTTAAACTGTAGTCTTCTCTCTTCAGAGTCTACTTTTATGCCAGTTGCATCAGGACTGTCTCC
ACTATCACCTACAGTTGAGCTGAGGCTGCAGGGCATTAACTTGGGCCTAGAAGATGATGGTGTTGCAGAT
GAATCTGTGAAAGGGCTGGAAAGCCAGGTGTTGGATAAGGAAGAGGAACAGCCTTTATGGGCTGCAAATG
AGAATTCTGTTCAAATGATGAGAAGTGAAATCAATACAGAGGTAAATGAGAAAGCTGGACTATTACCTTG
TCCTGAGCCAACAATAATCAGTGCTATCTTGAAGGATGATAACCACAGTCTTACATTTTTTCCTGAGTCA
ACTGAGCAGAAACAATCAGACATAAAGAAACCAGAAAATACACAACCAGAAAATAAAGAAACCATATCTC
AAGCAACTTCAGAGAAACTTCCCATGATTTTAACCCAGAGATCTGTTGCTTTGGGACAAGACAAAGTTGC
CCTTCAGAAATTAAATGATGCAGCCACCAAGCTTCAGGCCTGTTGGCGGGGATTTTATGCCAGGAACTAC
AACCCTCAAGCCAAAGATGTGCGTTACGAAATCCGGCTACGCAGAATGCAAGAGCACATTGTCTGCTTAA
CTGATGAAATAAGGAGATTACGAAAAGAAAGAGATGAAGAACGTATTAAAAAATTTGTACAAGAAGAAGC
TTTCAGATTCCTTTGGAACCAGGTAAGGTCTCTACAGGTTTGGCAACAGACAGTGGACCAGCGTCTAAGT
TCCTGGCATACTGATGTTCCTCCTATATCAAGTACTCTTGTGCCATCGAAACATCCATTATTTACCCAAA
GCCAGGAGTCCTCTTGTGATCAAAATGCTGATTGGTTTATTGCTTCTGATGTAGCTCCTCAAGAGAAATC
ATTACCAGAATTTCCAGACTCTGGTTTTCATTCCTCTCTAACAGAACAAGTTCATTCATTGCAGCATTCT
TTGGATTTTGAGAAAAGTTCCACAGAAGGCAGTGAAAGCTCCATAATGGGGAATTCCATTGACACAGTCA
GATATGGCAAAGAATCAGATTTAGGGGATGTTAGTGAAGAACATGGTGAATGGAATAAGGAAAGCTCAAA
TAACGAGCAGGACAATAGTCTGCTTGAACAGTATTTAACTTCAGTTCAACAGCTGGAAGATGCTGATGAG
AGGACCAATTTTGATACAGAGACAAGAGATAGCAAACTTCACATTGCTTGTTTCCCAGTACAGTTAGATA
CATTGTCTGACGGTGCTTCTGTAGATGAGAGTCATGGCATATCTCCTCCTTTGCAAGGTGAAATTAGCCA
GACACAAGAGAATTCTAAATTAAATGCAGAAGTTCAAGGGCAGCAGCCAGAATGTGATTCTACATTTCAG
CTATTGCATGTTGGTGTTACTGTGTAATGATACCCAGCTTTC
