Features (pLannotate 1.2.2; 30 found; start..end, strand, type, name):
    433..1990    -  rep_origin     oriP (fragment): Epstein-Barr virus oriP replication origin (Yates et al., 2000)
   2103..2321    -  CDS            gL (fragment): GL_EBVB9 - Experimental evidence at protein level: Swiss-Prot protein existence level 1. The heterodimer glycoprotein H-glycoprotein L is required for the fusion of viral and plasma membranes leading to virus entry into the host cell. Acts as a functional inhibitor of gH and maintains gH in an inhibited form. Upon binding to host integrins, gL dissociates from gH leading to activation of the viral fusion glycoproteins gB and gH. Fusion of EBV with B-lymphocytes requires the additional receptor- binding protein gp42, which forms a complex with gH/gL. The heterodimer gH/gL targets also host EPHA
   2404..4329    -  CDS            EBNA1: Epstein-Barr nuclear antigen 1, also known as EBNA-1 crucial for latent viral infection, and for episomal amplification of vectors containing the oriP origin (Okita et al., 2013)
   4367..4711    -  CDS            BRRF2_EBVB9 (fragment): Protein inferred from homology: Swiss-Prot protein existence level 3. From Epstein-Barr virus (strain B95-8) (HHV-4) (Human herpesvirus 4).
   4714..4737    -  promoter       tet promoter (fragment): E. coli promoter for tetracycline efflux protein gene
   4850..4954    +  promoter       AmpR promoter: bla
   4955..5815    +  CDS            AmpR: β-lactamase; bla; confers resistance to ampicillin, carbenicillin, and related antibiotics
   5986..6574    +  rep_origin     ori: high-copy-number ColE1/pMB1/pBR322/pUC origin of replication
   6620..6743    -  CDS            TcR (fragment): tetracycline efflux protein; tet; confers resistance to tetracycline
   6781..7078    +  promoter       SV40 promoter: SV40 enhancer and early promoter
   7100..7498    +  CDS            BSD: blasticidin S deaminase; Aspergillus terreus BSD; confers resistance to blasticidin
   7542..7676    +  polyA_signal   SV40 poly(A) signal: SV40 polyadenylation signal
   7798..7850    -  misc_feature   bom (fragment): basis of mobility region from pBR322
   7981..8074    +  ncRNA          Retro dr1: Accession: RF00214 - Retrovirus direct repeat 1 (dr1)
   8110..8371    +  promoter       RSV promoter: Rous sarcoma virus enhancer/promoter
   8397..8457    +  promoter       SV40 promoter (fragment): SV40 early promoter
   8488..9060    +  intron         β-globin intron: intron from rabbit β-globin gene
   9115..9133    +  promoter       T7 promoter: promoter for bacteriophage T7 RNA polymerase
   9144..9764    +  CDS            tetR: TETR2_ECOLX - Experimental evidence at protein level: Swiss-Prot protein existence level 1. TetR is the repressor of the tetracycline resistance element; its N-terminal region forms a helix-turn-helix structure and binds DNA. Binding of tetracycline to TetR reduces the repressor affinity for the tetracycline resistance gene (tetA) promoter operator sites. From Escherichia coli.
   9806..9927    +  polyA_signal   SV40 poly(A) signal: SV40 polyadenylation signal
   9982..10361   +  enhancer       CMV enhancer: human cytomegalovirus immediate early enhancer
  10362..10565   +  promoter       CMV promoter: human cytomegalovirus (CMV) immediate early promoter
  10567..10586   +  promoter       PLtetO-1 promoter (fragment): modified phage lambda PL promoter with tet operator sites (Lutz and Bujard, 1997)
  10588..10607   +  promoter       PLtetO-1 promoter (fragment): modified phage lambda PL promoter with tet operator sites (Lutz and Bujard, 1997)
  10615..10648   +  promoter       TRE3GV promoter (fragment): 3rd-generation Tet-responsive promoter that can be activated by binding of Tet-On® 3G, optimized for retroviral and lentiviral vectors
  10764..10781   +  CDS            9xHis (fragment): 9xHis affinity tag
  10782..11324   +  CDS            MGMT (fragment): MGMT_HUMAN - Experimental evidence at protein level: Swiss-Prot protein existence level 1. Involved in the cellular defense against the biological effects of O6-methylguanine (O6-MeG) and O4-methylthymine (O4-MeT) in DNA. Repairs the methylated nucleobase in DNA by stoichiometrically transferring the methyl group to a cysteine residue in the enzyme. This is a suicide reaction: the enzyme is irreversibly inactivated. From Homo sapiens (Human).
  11367..11391   +  protein_bind   attB1: mutant version of attB; recombination site for the Gateway® BP reaction BP Clonase™
  11394..13988   +  CDS            CEP97: CEP97_HUMAN - Also known as LRRIQ2. Experimental evidence at protein level: Swiss-Prot protein existence level 1. Acts as a key negative regulator of ciliogenesis in collaboration with CCP110 by capping the mother centriole thereby preventing cilia formation. Required for recruitment of CCP110 to the centrosome. From Homo sapiens (Human).
  13996..14      -  protein_bind   attB2 (across the origin): mutant version of attB; recombination site for the Gateway® BP reaction BP Clonase™
>Addgene plasmid #136850 | pEBTetDBl-CLIP-Cep97 | addgene full sequence | sequence record 276382 | Addgene NGS Result
TTGTACAAAGTGGTGATGGCAGCTAGCGGCGCGCCCGGCCGCGGGGCAGTGCATGTAATCCCTTCAGTTG
GTTGGTACAACTTGCCAACTGGGCCCTGTTCCACATGTGACACGGGGGGGGACCAAACACAAAGGGGTTC
TCTGACTGTAGTTGACATCCTTATAAATGGATGTGCACATTTGCCAACACTGAGTGGCTTTCATCCTGGA
GCAGACTTTGCAGTCTGTGGACTGCAACACAACATTGCCTTTATGTGTAACTCTTGGCTGAAGCTCTTAC
ACCAATGCTGGGGGACATGTACCTCCCAGGGGCCCAGGAAGACTACGGGAGGCTACACCAACGTCAATCA
GAGGGGCCTGTGTAGCTACCGATAAGCGGACCCTCAAGAGGGCATTAGCAATAGTGTTTATAAGGCCCCC
TTGTTAACCCTAAACGGGTAGCATATGCTTCCCGGGTAGTAGTATATACTATCCAGACTAACCCTAATTC
AATAGCATATGTTACCCAACGGGAAGCATATGCTATCGAATTAGGGTTAGTAAAAGGGTCCTAAGGAACA
GCGATATCTCCCACCCCATGAGCTGTCACGGTTTTATTTACATGGGGTCAGGATTCCACGAGGGTAGTGA
ACCATTTTAGTCACAAGGGCAGTGGCTGAAGATCAAGGAGCGGGCAGTGAACTCTCCTGAATCTTCGCCT
GCTTCTTCATTCTCCTTCGTTTAGCTAATAGAATAACTGCTGAGTTGTGAACAGTAAGGTGTATGTGAGG
TGCTCGAAAACAAGGTTTCAGGTGACGCCCCCAGAATAAAATTTGGACGGGGGGTTCAGTGGTGGCATTG
TGCTATGACACCAATATAACCCTCACAAACCCCTTGGGCAATAAATACTAGTGTAGGAATGAAACATTCT
GAATATCTTTAACAATAGAAATCCATGGGGTGGGGACAAGCCGTAAAGACTGGATGTCCATCTCACACGA
ATTTATGGCTATGGGCAACACATAATCCTAGTGCAATATGATACTGGGGTTATTAAGATGTGTCCCAGGC
AGGGACCAAGACAGGTGAACCATGTTGTTACACTCTATTTGTAACAAGGGGAAAGAGAGTGGACGCCGAC
AGCAGCGGACTCCACTGGTTGTCTCTAACACCCCCGAAAATTAAACGGGGCTCCACGCCAATGGGGCCCA
TAAACAAAGACAAGTGGCCACTCTTTTTTTTGAAATTGTGGAGTGGGGGCACGCGTCAGCCCCCACACGC
CGCCCTGCGGTTTTGGACTGTAAAATAAGGGTGTAATAACTTGGCTGATTGTAACCCCGCTAACCACTGC
GGTCAAACCACTTGCCCACAAAACCACTAATGGCACCCCGGGGAATACCTGCATAAGTAGGTGGGCGGGC
CAAGATAGGGGCGCGATTGCTGCGATCTGGAGGACAAATTACACACACTTGCGCCTGAGCGCCAAGCACA
GGGTTGTTGGTCCTCATATTCACGAGGTCGCTGAGAGCACGGTGGGCTAATGTTGCCATGGGTAGCATAT
ACTACCCAAATATCTGGATAGCATATGCTATCCTAATCTATATCTGGGTAGCATAGGCTATCCTAATCTA
TATCTGGGTAGTATATGCTATCCTAATCTGTATCCGGGTAGCATATGCTATCCTAATAGAGATTAGGGTA
GTATATGCTATCCTAATTTATATCTGGGTAGCATATACTACCCAAATATCTGGATAGCATATGCTATCCT
AATCTATATCTGGGTAGCATATGCTATCCTAATCTATATCTGGGTAGCATAGGCTATCCTAATCTATATC
TGGGTAGCATATGCTATCCTAATCTATATCTGGGTAGTATATGCTATCCTAATTTATATCTGGGTAGCAT
AGGCTATCCTAATCTATATCTGGGTAGCATATGCTATCCTAATCTATATCTGGGTAGTATATGCTATCCT
AATCTGTATCCGGGTAGCATATGCTATCCTCATGCATATACAGTCAGCATATGATACCCAGTAGTAGAGT
GGGAGTGCTATCCTTTGCATATGCCGCCACCTCCCAAGGGGGCGTGAATTTTCGCTGCTTGTCCTTTTCC
TGCTGGTTGCTCCCATTCTTAGGTGAATTTAAGGAGGCCAGGCTAAAGCCGTCGCATGTCTGATTGCTCA
CCAGGTAAATGTCGCTAATGTTTTCCAACGCGAGAAGGTGTTGAGCGCGGAGCTGAGTGACGTGACAACA
TGGGTATGCCCAATTGCCCCATGTTGGGAGGACGAAAATGGTGACAAGACAGATGGCCAGAAATACACCA
ACAGCACGCATGATGTCTACTGGGGATTTATTCTTTAGTGCGGGGGAATACACGGCTTTTAATACGATTG
AGGGCGTCTCCTAACAAGTTACATCACTCCTGCCCTTCCTCACCCTCATCTCCATCACCTCCTTCATCTC
CGTCATCTCCGTCATCACCCTCCGCGGCAGCCCCTTCCACCATAGGTGGAAACCAGGGAGGCAAATCTAC
TCCATCGTCAAAGCTGCACACAGTCACCCTGATATTGCAGGTAGGAGCGGGCTTTGTCATAACAAGGTCC
TTAATCGCATCCTTCAAAACCTCAGCAAATATATGAGTTTGTAAAAAGACCATGAAATAACAGACAATGG
ACTCCCTTAGCGGGCCAGGTTGTGGGCCGGGTCCAGGGGCCATTCCAAAGGGGAGACGACTCAATGGTGT
AAGACGACATTGTGGAATAGCAAGGGCAGTTCCTCGCCTTAGGTTGTAAAGGGAGGTCTTACTACCTCCA
TATACGAACACACCGGCGACCCAAGTTCCTTCGTCGGTAGTCCTTTCTACGTGACTCCTAGCCAGGAGAG
CTCTTAAACCTTCTGCAATGTTCTCAAATTTCGGGTTGGAACCTCCTTGACCACGATGCTTTCCAAACCA
CCCTCCTTTTTTGCGCCTGCCTCCATCACCCTGACCCCGGGGTCCAGTGCTTGGGCCTTCTCCTGGGTCA
TCTGCGGGGCCCTGCTCTATCGCTCCCGGGGGCACGTCAGGCTCACCATCTGGGCCACCTTCTTGGTGGT
ATTCAAAATAATCGGCTTCCCCTACAGGGTGGAAAAATGGCCTTCTACCTGGAGGGGGCCTGCGCGGTGG
AGACCCGGATGATGATGACTGACTACTGGGACTCCTGGGCCTCTTTTCTCCACGTCCACGACCTCTCCCC
CTGGCTCTTTCACGACTTCCCCCCCTGGCTCTTTCACGTCCTCTACCCCGGCGGCCTCCACTACCTCCTC
GACCCCGGCCTCCACTACCTCCTCGACCCCGGCCTCCACTGCCTCCTCGACCCCGGCCTCCACCTCCTGC
TCCTGCCCCTCCTGCTCCTGCCCCTCCTCCTGCTCCTGCCCCTCCTGCCCCTCCTGCTCCTGCCCCTCCT
SCCCCTCCTGCTCCTGCCCCTCCYGCYCCTCCTGCTCCTGCYCCTCCTGCCCCTCCTCCTSCTCCTGCCC
CTCCTGCCCCTCCTCCTGCTCCTGCCCCTCCTGCCCCTCCTGCTCCTGCCCCTCCTGCCCCTCCTGCTCC
TGCCCCTCCTGCCCCTCCTGCTCCTGCCCCTCCTGCTCCTGCCCCTCCTGCTCCTGCCCCTCCTGCTCCT
GCCCCTCCTGCCCCTCCTGCCCCTCCTCCTGCTCCTGCCCCTCCTGCTCCTGCCCCTCCTGCCCCTCCTG
CCCCTCCTGCTCCTGCCCCTCCTCCTGCTCCTGCCCCTCCTGCCCCTCCTGCCCCTCCTCCTGCTCCTGC
CCCTCCTGCCCCTCCTCCTGCTCCTSCCCCTCCTCCTGCTCCTGCHCCTCCTGCCCCTCCTCCCCCTCCT
CCTSCTCCTGCMCCTCCTSCCCCTCYTCCTCCTCCTGCCCCTCCTCCTGCTCCTGCCCCTCCTGCCCCTC
CTGCCCCTCCTCCTGCTCCTGCCCCTCCTCCTGCTCCTGCCCCTCCTGCCCCTCCTGCCCCTCCTGCCCC
TCCTCCTGCTCCTGCCCCTCCTCCTGCTCCTGCCCCTCCTGCTCCTGCCCCTCCCGCTCCTGCTCCTGCT
CCTGTTCCACCGTGGGTCCCTTTGCAGCCAATGCAACTTGGACGTTTTTGGGGTCTCCGGACACCATCTC
TATGTCTTGGCCCTGATCCTGAGCCGCCCGGGGCTCCTGGTCTTCCGCCTCCTCGTCCTCGTCCTCTTCC
CCGTCCTCGTCCATGGTTATCACCCCCTCTTCTTTGAGGTCCACTGCCGCCGGAGCCTTCTGGTCCAGAT
GTGTCTCCCTTCTCTCCTAGGCCATTTCCAGGTCCTGTACCTGGCCCCTCGTCAGACATGATTCACACTA
AAAGAGATCAATAGACATCTTTATTAGACGACGCTCAGTGAATACAGGGAGTGCAGACTCCTGCCCCCTC
CAACAGCCCCCCCACCCTCATCCCCTTCATGGTCGCTGTCAGACAGATCCAGGTCTGAAAATTCCCCATC
CTCCGAACCATCCTCGTCCTCATCACCAATTACTCGCAGCCCGGAAAACTCCCGCTGAACATCCTCAAGA
TTTGCGTCCTGAGCCTCAAGCCAGGCCTCAAATTCCTCGTCCCCCTTTTTGCTGGACGGTAGGGATGGGG
ATTCTCGGGACCCCTCCTCTTCCTCTTCAAGGTCACCAGACAGAGATGCTACTGGGGCAACGGAAGAAAA
GCTGGGTGCGGCCTGTGAGGATCAGCTTATCGATGATAAGCTGTCAAACATGAGAATTCTTGAAGACGAA
AGGGCCTCGTGATACGCCTATTTTTATAGGTTAATGTCATGATAATAATGGTTTCTTAGACGTCAGGTGG
CACTTTTCGGGGAAATGTGCGCGGAACCCCTATTTGTTTATTTTTCTAAATACATTCAAATATGTATCCG
CTCATGAGACAATAACCCTGATAAATGCTTCAATAATATTGAAAAAGGAAGAGTATGAGTATTCAACATT
TCCGTGTCGCCCTTATTCCCTTTTTTGCGGCATTTTGCCTTCCTGTTTTTGCTCACCCAGAAACGCTGGT
GAAAGTAAAAGATGCTGAAGATCAGTTGGGTGCACGAGTGGGTTACATCGAACTGGATCTCAACAGCGGT
AAGATCCTTGAGAGTTTTCGCCCCGAAGAACGTTTTCCAATGATGAGCACTTTTAAAGTTCTGCTATGTG
GCGCGGTATTATCCCGTGTTGACGCCGGGCAAGAGCAACTCGGTCGCCGCATACACTATTCTCAGAATGA
CTTGGTTGAGTACTCACCAGTCACAGAAAAGCATCTTACGGATGGCATGACAGTAAGAGAATTATGCAGT
GCTGCCATAACCATGAGTGATAACACTGCGGCCAACTTACTTCTGACAACGATCGGAGGACCGAAGGAGC
TAACCGCTTTTTTGCACAACATGGGGGATCATGTAACTCGCCTTGATCGTTGGGAACCGGAGCTGAATGA
AGCCATACCAAACGACGAGCGTGACACCACGATGCCTGCAGCAATGGCAACAACGTTGCGCAAACTATTA
ACTGGCGAACTACTTACTCTAGCTTCCCGGCAACAATTAATAGACTGGATGGAGGCGGATAAAGTTGCAG
GACCACTTCTGCGCTCGGCCCTTCCGGCTGGCTGGTTTATTGCTGATAAATCTGGAGCCGGTGAGCGTGG
GTCTCGCGGTATCATTGCAGCACTGGGGCCAGATGGTAAGCCCTCCCGTATCGTAGTTATCTACACGACG
GGGAGTCAGGCAACTATGGATGAACGAAATAGACAGATCGCTGAGATAGGTGCCTCACTGATTAAGCATT
GGTAACTGTCAGACCAAGTTTACTCATATATACTTTAGATTGATTTAAAACTTCATTTTTAATTTAAAAG
GATCTAGGTGAAGATCCTTTTTGATAATCTCATGACCAAAATCCCTTAACGTGAGTTTTCGTTCCACTGA
GCGTCAGACCCCGTAGAAAAGATCAAAGGATCTTCTTGAGATCCTTTTTTTCTGCGCGTAATCTGCTGCT
TGCAAACAAAAAAACCACCGCTACCAGCGGTGGTTTGTTTGCCGGATCAAGAGCTACCAACTCTTTTTCC
GAAGGTAACTGGCTTCAGCAGAGCGCAGATACCAAATACTGTCCTTCTAGTGTAGCCGTAGTTAGGCCAC
CACTTCAAGAACTCTGTAGCACCGCCTACATACCTCGCTCTGCTAATCCTGTTACCAGTGGCTGCTGCCA
GTGGCGATAAGTCGTGTCTTACCGGGTTGGACTCAAGACGATAGTTACCGGATAAGGCGCAGCGGTCGGG
CTGAACGGGGGGTTCGTGCACACAGCCCAGCTTGGAGCGAACGACCTACACCGAACTGAGATACCTACAG
CGTGAGCTATGAGAAAGCGCCACGCTTCCCGAAGGGAGAAAGGCGGACAGGTATCCGGTAAGCGGCAGGG
TCGGAACAGGAGAGCGCACGAGGGAGCTTCCAGGGGGAAACGCCTGGTATCTTTATAGTCCTGTCGGGTT
TCGCCACCTCTGACTTGAGCGTCGATTTTTGTGATGCTCGTCAGGGGGGCGGAGCCTATGGAAAAACGCC
AGCAACGCGGCCTTTTTACGGTTCCTGGCCTTTTGCTGGCCTTGAAGCTGTCCCTGATGGTCGTCATCTA
CCTGCCTGGACAGCATGGCCTGCAACGCGGGCATCCCGATGCCGCCGGAAGCGAGAAGAATCATAATGGG
GAAGGCCATCCAGCCTCGCGTCGAACTAGATGATCCGGCTGTGGAATGTGTGTCAGTTAGGGTGTGGAAA
GTCCCCAGGCTCCCCAGCAGGCAGAAGTATGCAAAGCATGCATCTCAATTAGTCAGCAACCAGGTGTGGA
AAGTCCCCAGGCTCCCCAGCAGGCAGAAGTATGCAAAGCATGCATCTCAATTAGTCAGCAACCATAGTCC
CGCCCCTAACTCCGCCCATCCCGCCCCTAACTCCGCCCAGTTCCGCCCATTCTCCGCCCCATGGCTGACT
AATTTTTTTTATTTATGCAGAGGCCGAGGCCGCCTCGGCCTCTGAGCTATTCCAGAAGTAGTGAGGAGGC
TTTTTTGGAGGGTGACCGCCACGACCGGTATGGCCAAGCCTTTGTCTCAAGAAGAATCCACCCTCATTGA
AAGAGCAACGGCTACAATCAACAGCATCCCCATCTCTGAAGACTACAGCGTCGCCAGCGCAGCTCTCTCT
AGCGACGGCCGCATCTTCACTGGTGTCAATGTATATCATTTTACTGGGGGACCTTGTGCAGAACTCGTGG
TGCTGGGCACTGCTGCTGCTGCGGCAGCTGGCAACCTGACTTGTATCGTCGCGATCGGAAATGAGAACAG
GGGCATCTTGAGCCCCTGCGGACGGTGCCGACAGGTGCTTCTCGATCTGCATCCTGGGATCAAAGCCATA
GTGAAGGACAGTGATGGACAGCCGACGGCAGTTGGGATTCGTGAATTGCTGCCCTCTGGTTATGTGTGGG
AGGGCTAACGGTCCGACGCGGCCCGACGGGTCCGAGGGGGGTCGACCTCGAAACTTGTTTATTGCAGCTT
ATAATGGTTACAAATAAAGCAATAGCATCACAAATTTCACAAATAAAGCATTTTTTTCACTGCATTCTAG
TTGTGGTTTGTCCAAACTCATCAATGTATCTTATCATGTCTGGATCTGATCCGAACCCCTTCCTCGACCA
ATTCTCATGTTTGACAGCTTATCATCGCAGATCCGGGCAACGTTGTTGCCATTGCTCGACCAATTCTCAT
GTTTGACAGCTTATCATCGCAGATCCGTATGGTGCACTCTCAGTACAATCTGCTCTGATGCCGCATAGTT
AAGCCAGTATCTGCTCCCTGCTTGTGTGTTGGAGGTCGCTGAGTAGTGCGCGAGCAAAATTTAAGCTACA
ACAAGGCAAGGCTTGACCGACAATTGCATGAAGAATCTGCTTAGGGTTAGGCGTTTTGCGCTGCTTCGCG
ATGTACGGGCCAGATATACGCGTATCTGAGGGGACTAGGGTGTGTTTAGGCGAAAAGCGGGGCTTCGGTT
GTACGCGGTTAGGAGTCCCCTCAGGATATAGTAGTTTCGCTTTTGCATAGGGAGGGGGAAATGTAGTCTT
ATGCAATACTCTTGTAGTCTTGCAACATGGTAACGATGAGTTAGCAACATGCCTTACAAGGAGAGAAAAA
GCACCGTGCATGCCGATTGGTGGAAGTAAGGTGGTACGATCGTGCCTTATTAGGAAGGCAACAGACGGGT
CTGACATGGATTGGACGAACCACTGAATTCCGCATTGCAGAGATATTGTATTTAAGTGCCTAGCTCGATA
CAATAAACGCCATTTGACCATTCACCACATTGGTGTGCACCTCCAAGCTGGCCGGGGATCCTCTAGGGCC
TCTGAGCTATTCCAGAAGTAGTGAAGAGGCTTTTTTGGAGGCCTAGGCTTTTGCAAAAAGCTCCGGATCG
ATCCTGAGAACTTCAGGGTGAGTTTGGGGACCCTTGATTGTTCTTTCTTTTTCGCTATTGTAAAATTCAT
GTTATATGGAGGGGGCAAAGTTTTCAGGGTGTTGTTTAGAATGGGAAGATGTCCCTTGTATCACCATGGA
CCCTCATGATAATTTTGTTTCTTTCACTTTCTACTCTGTTGACAACCATTGTCTCCTCTTATTTTCTTTT
CATTTTCTGTAACTTTTTCGTTAAACTTTAGCTTGCATTTGTAACGAATTTTTAAATTCACTTTTGTTTA
TTTGTCAGATTGTAAGTACTTTCTCTAATCACTTTTTTTTCAAGGCAATCAGGGTATATTATATTGTACT
TCAGCACAGTTTTAGAGAACAATTGTTATAATTAAATGATAAGGTAGAATATTTCTGCATATAAATTCTG
GCTGGCGTGGAAATATTCTTATTGGTAGAAACAACTACATCCTGGTCATCATCCTGCCTTTCTCTTTATG
GTTACAATGATATACACTGTTTGAGATGAGGATAAAATACTCTGAGTCCAAACCGGGCCCCTCTGCTAAC
CATGTTCATGCCTTCTTCTTTTTCCTACAGCTCCTGGGCAACGTGCTGGTTATTGTGCTGTCTCATCATT
TTGGCAAAGAATTGTAATACGACTCACTATAGGGCGAATTGATATGTCTAGATTAGATAAAAGTAAAGTG
ATTAACAGCGCATTAGAGCTGCTTAATGAGGTCGGAATCGAAGGTTTAACAACCCGTAAACTCGCCCAGA
AGCTAGGTGTAGAGCAGCCTACATTGTATTGGCATGTAAAAAATAAGCGGGCTTTGCTCGACGCCTTAGC
CATTGAGATGTTAGATAGGCACCATACTCACTTTTGCCCTTTAGAAGGGGAAAGCTGGCAAGATTTTTTA
CGTAATAACGCTAAAAGTTTTAGATGTGCTTTACTAAGTCATCGCGATGGAGCAAAAGTACATTTAGGTA
CACGGCCTACAGAAAAACAGTATGAAACTCTCGAAAATCAATTAGCCTTTTTATGCCAACAAGGTTTTTC
ACTAGAGAATGCATTATATGCACTCAGCGCTGTGGGGCATTTTACTTTAGGTTGCGTATTGGAAGATCAA
GAGCATCAAGTCGCTAAAGAAGAAAGGGAAACACCTACTACTGATAGTATGCCGCCATTATTACGACAAG
CTATCGAATTATTTGATCACCAAGGTGCAGAGCCAGCCTTCTTATTCGGCCTTGAATTGATCATATGCGG
ATTAGAAAAACAACTTAAATGTGAAAGTGGGTCCGCGTACAGCGGATCCCGGGAATTCAGATCTTATTAA
AGCAGAACTTGTTTATTGCAGCTTATAATGGTTACAAATAAAGCAATAGCATCACAAATTTCACAAATAA
AGCATTTTTTTCACTGCATTCTAGTTGTGGTTTGTCCAAACTCATCAATGTATCTTATCATGTCTGGTCG
AATCCATGGCGCAGAACTGGTAGGTATGGAAGATCCGCGTTGACATTGATTATTGACTAGTTATTAATAG
TAATCAATTACGGGGTCATTAGTTCATAGCCCATATATGGAGTTCCGCGTTACATAACTTACGGTAAATG
GCCCGCCTGGCTGACCGCCCAACGACCCCCGCCCATTGACGTCAATAATGACGTATGTTCCCATAGTAAC
GCCAATAGGGACTTTCCATTGACGTCAATGGGTGGAGTATTTACGGTAAACTGCCCACTTGGCAGTACAT
CAAGTGTATCATATGCCAAGTACGCCCCCTATTGACGTCAATGACGGTAAATGGCCCGCCTGGCATTATG
CCCAGTACATGACCTTATGGGACTTTCCTACTTGGCAGTACATCTACGTATTAGTCATCGCTATTACCAT
GGTGATGCGGTTTTGGCAGTACATCAATGGGCGTGGATAGCGGTTTGACTCACGGGGATTTCCAAGTCTC
CACCCCATTGACGTCAATGGGAGTTTGTTTTGGCACCAAAATCAACGGGACTTTCCAAAATGTCGTAACA
ACTCCGCCCCATTGACGCAAATGGGCGGTAGGCGTGTACGGTGGGAGGTCTATATAAGCAGAGCTCTCCC
TATCAGTGATAGAGATCTCCCTATCAGTGATAGAGATCGTCGACGAGCTCGTTTAGTGAACCGTCAGATC
GCCTGGAGACGCCATCCACGCTGTTTTGACCTCCATAGAAGACACCGGGACCGATCCAGCCTCCGGACTC
TAGCGTTTAAACTTAAGCTTACCACCATGGATTATAAAGACGATGATGACAAGCACCACCACCACCACCA
CGACAAGGATTGTGAAATGAAACGCACCACACTGGACAGCCCTTTGGGGAAGCTGGAGCTGTCTGGTTGT
GAGCAGGGTCTGCACGAAATAATTTTTCTGGGCAAGGGGACGTCTGCAGCTGATGCCGTGGAGGTCCCAG
CCCCCGCTGCGGTTCTCGGAGGTCCGGAGCCCCTGATACAGGCTACAGCCTGGCTGAATGCCTATTTCCA
CCAGCCCGAGGCTATCGAAGAGTTCCCCGTGCCGGCTCTTCACCATCCCGTTTTCCAGCAAGAGTCGTTC
ACCAGACAGGTGTTATGGAAGCTGCTGAAGGTTGTGAAATTCGGAGAAGTGATTTCTGAGTCACACTTAG
CAGCCCTGGTAGGCAACCCCGCAGCCACGGCAGCAGTGAATACGGCACTGGATGGCAATCCTGTCCCTAT
CCTGATCCCGTGCCACAGAGTGGTCCAGGGGGATTCGGATGTGGGGCCGTACCTTGGTGGACTGGCCGTG
AAGGAATGGCTTCTGGCCCATGAAGGCCACCGGTTGGGGAAGCCAGGCTTGGGATTCGAACTGGAGGTGC
TGTTCCAGGGCCCCGGTACCGCCATCACAAGTTTGTACAAAAAAGCAGGCTTAATGGCGGTGGCGCGCGT
GGACGCGGCTTTGCCTCCCGGAGAAGGATCAGTGGTCAATTGGTCAGGACAGGGACTACAGAAATTAGGT
CCAAATTTACCCTGTGAAGCTGATATTCACACTTTGATTCTGGATAAAAATCAGATTATTAAATTGGAAA
ATCTGGAGAAATGCAAACGATTAATACAGTTATCAGTAGCTAATAATCGGCTGGTTCGGATGATGGGTGT
GGCCAAGCTGACGTTGCTTCGTGTATTAAATTTGCCTCATAATAGCATTGGCTGTGTGGAAGGGCTAAAG
GAACTAGTACATCTGGAATGGCTGAATTTGGCAGGAAATAATCTTAAGGCCATGGAACAGATCAATAGCT
GCACAGCTCTACAGCATCTCGATTTATCAGACAATAATATATCCCAGATAGGTGATCTATCTAAATTGGT
ATCCCTGAAAACCCTGCTTTTACATGGAAACATCATCACCTCTCTTAGAATGGCACCTGCTTACCTACCC
AGAAGTCTTGCTATACTTTCTTTGGCAGAAAATGAAATCCGAGACTTAAATGAGATCTCTTTTTTGGCAT
CCTTAACTGAATTGGAACAGTTGTCGATTATGAACAATCCTTGTGTGATGGCAACACCATCCATCCCAGG
ATTTGACTATCGGCCGTACATCGTCAGCTGGTGCCTAAACCTCAGAGTCCTAGATGGATATGTGATTTCT
CAGAAGGAAAGTTTGAAAGCTGAATGGCTCTATAGTCAAGGCAAGGGGAGAGCATATCGGCCTGGCCAGC
ACATCCAGCTTGTCCAATATCTGGCTACAGTCTGCCCCCTCACTTCTACACTAGGTCTTCAAACTGCAGA
GGATGCCAAACTAGAGAAGATTTTGAGCAAACAGAGGTTTCACCAGAGGCAGTTGATGAACCAAAGCCAA
AATGAAGAGTTGTCTCCTCTTGTTCCTGTTGAAACAAGGGCATCCCTTATTCCTGAGCATTCAAGCCCTG
TTCAAGATTGCCAGATATCCCAGGAAAGTGAACCCGTCATTCAAGTGAATTCTTGGGTTGGGATAAACAG
TAATGATGATCAGTTATTTGCGGTTAAGAATAATTTTCCAGCCTCTGTACACACTACGAGATATTCTCGA
AATGATCTGCACCTGGAAGACATACAGACGGATGAGGACAAGTTAAACTGTAGTCTTCTCTCTTCAGAGT
CTACTTTTATGCCAGTTGCATCAGGACTGTCTCCACTATCACCTACAGTTGAGCTGAGGCTGCAGGGCAT
TAACTTGGGCCTAGAAGATGATGGTGTTGCAGATGAATCTGTGAAAGGGCTGGAAAGCCAGGTGTTGGAT
AAGGAAGAGGAACAGCCTTTATGGGCTGCAAATGAGAATTCTGTTCAAATGATGAGAAGTGAAATCAATA
CAGAGGTAAATGAGAAAGCTGGACTATTACCTTGTCCTGAGCCAACAATAATCAGTGCTATCTTGAAGGA
TGATAACCACAGTCTTACATTTTTTCCTGAGTCAACTGAGCAGAAACAATCAGACATAAAGAAACCAGAA
AATACACAACCAGAAAATAAAGAAACCATATCTCAAGCAACTTCAGAGAAACTTCCCATGATTTTAACCC
AGAGATCTGTTGCTTTGGGACAAGACAAAGTTGCCCTTCAGAAATTAAATGATGCAGCCACCAAGCTTCA
GGCCTGTTGGCGGGGATTTTATGCCAGGAACTACAACCCTCAAGCCAAAGATGTGCGTTACGAAATCCGG
CTACGCAGAATGCAAGAGCACATTGTCTGCTTAACTGATGAAATAAGGAGATTACGAAAAGAAAGAGATG
AAGAACGTATTAAAAAATTTGTACAAGAAGAAGCTTTCAGATTCCTTTGGAACCAGGTAAGGTCTCTACA
GGTTTGGCAACAGACAGTGGACCAACGTCTAAGTTCCTGGCATACTGATGTTCCTCCTATATCAAGTACT
CTTGTGCCATCGAAACATCCATTATTTACCCAAAGCCAGGAGTCCTCTTGTGATCAAAATGCTGATTGGT
TTATTGCTTCTGATGTAGCTCCTCAAGAGAAATCATTACCAGAATTTCCAGACTCTGGTTTTCATTCCTC
TCTAACAGAACAAGTTCATTCATTGCAGCATTCTTTGGATTTTGAGAAAAGTTCCACAGAAGGCAGTGAA
AGCTCCATAATGGGGAATTCCATTGACACAGTCAGATATGGCAAAGAATCAGATTTAGGGGATGTTAGTG
AAGAACATGGTGAATGGAATAAGGAAAGCTCAAATAACGAGCAGGACAATAGTCTGCTTGAACAGTATTT
AACTTCAGTTCAACAGCTGGAAGATGCTGATGAGAGGACCAATTTTGATACAGAGACAAGAGATAGCAAA
CTTCACATTGCTTGTTTCCCAGTACAGTTAGATACATTGTCTGACGGTGCTTCTGTAGATGAGAGTCATG
GCATATCTCCTCCTTTGCAAGGTGAAATTAGCCAGACACAAGAGAATTCTAAATTAAATGCAGAAGTTCA
AGGGCAGCAGCCAGAATGTGATTCTACATTTCAGCTATTGCATGTTGGTGTTACTGTGTAATGATACCCA
GCTTTC
