>Addgene plasmid #136850 | pEBTetDBl-CLIP-Cep97 | depositor partial sequence | sequence record 264129 | Insert
ATGGGCGGTAGGCGTGTACGGTGGGAGGTCTATATAAGCAGAGCTCTCCCTATCAGTGATAGAGATCTCC
CTATCAGTGATAGAGATCGTCGACGAGCTCGTTTAGTGAACCGTCAGATCGCCTGGAGACGCCATCCACG
CTGTTTTGACCTCCATAGAAGACACCGGGACCGATCCAGCCTCCGGACTCTAGCGTTTAAACTTAAGCTT
ACCACCATGGATTATAAAGACGATGATGACAAGCACCACCACCACCACCACGACAAGGATTGTGAAATGA
AACGCACCACACTGGACAGCCCTTTGGGGAAGCTGGAGCTGTCTGGTTGTGAGCAGGGTCTGCACGAAAT
AATTTTTCTGGGCAAGGGGACGTCTGCAGCTGATGCCGTGGAGGTCCCAGCCCCCGCTGCGGTTCTCGGA
GGTCCGGAGCCCCTGATACAGGCTACAGCCTGGCTGAATGCCTATTTCCACCAGCCCGAGGCTATCGAAG
AGTTCCCCGTGCCGGCTCTTCACCATCCCGTTTTCCAGCAAGAGTCGTTCACCAGACAGGTGTTATGGAA
GCTGCTGAAGGTTGTGAAATTCGGAGAAGTGATTTCTGAGTCACACTTAGCAGCCCTGGTAGGCAACCCC
GCAGCCACGGCAGCAGTGAATACGGCACTGGATGGCAATCCTGTCCCTATCCTGATCCCGTGCCACAGAG
TGGTCCAGGGGGATTCGGATGTGGGGCCGTACCTTGGTGGACTGGCCGTGAAGGAATGGCTTCTGGCCCA
TGAAGGCCACCGGTTGGGGAAGCCAGGCTTGGGATTCGAACTGGAGGTGCTGTTCCAGGGCCCCGGTACC
GCCATCACAAGTTTGTACAAAAAAGCAGGCTTAATGGCGGTGGCGCGCGTGGACGCGGCTTTGCCTCCCG
GAGAAGGATCAGTGGTCAATTGGTCAGGACAGGGACTACAGAAATTAGGTCCAAATTTACCCTGTGAAGC
TGATATTCACACTTTGATTCTGGATAAAAATCAGATTATTAAATTGGAAAATCTGGAGAAATGCAAACGA
TTAATACAGTTATCAGTAGCTAATAATCGGCTGGTTCGGATGATGGGTGTGGCCAAGCTGACGTTGCTTC
GTGTATTAAATTTGCCTCATAATAGCATTGGCTGTGTGGAAGGGCTAAAGGAACTAGTACATCTGGAATG
GCTGAATTTGGCAGGAAATAATCTTAAGGCCATGGAACAGATCAATAGCTGCACAGCTCTACAGCATCTC
GATTTATCAGACAATAATATATCCCAGATAGGTGATCTATCTAAATTGGTATCCCTGAAAACCCTGCTTT
TACATGGAAACATCATCACCTCTCTTAGAATGGCACCTGCTTACCTACCCAGAAGTCTTGCTATACTTTC
TTTGGCAGAAAATGAAATCCGAGACTTAAATGAGATCTCTTTTTTGGCATCCTTAACTGAATTGGAACAG
TTGTCGATTATGAACAATCCTTGTGTGATGGCAACACCATCCATCCCAGGATTTGACTATCGGCCGTACA
TCGTCAGCTGGTGCCTAAACCTCAGAGTCCTAGATGGATATGTGATTTCTCAGAAGGAAAGTTTGAAAGC
TGAATGGCTCTATAGTCAAGGCAAGGGGAGAGCATATCGGCCTGGCCAGCACATCCAGCTTGTCCAATAT
CTGGCTACAGTCTGCCCCCTCACTTCTACACTAGGTCTTCAAACTGCAGAGGATGCCAAACTAGAGAAGA
TTTTGAGCAAACAGAGGTTTCACCAGAGGCAGTTGATGAACCAAAGCCAAAATGAAGAGTTGTCTCCTCT
TGTTCCTGTTGAAACAAGGGCATCCCTTATTCCTGAGCATTCAAGCCCTGTTCAAGATTGCCAGATATCC
CAGGAAAGTGAACCCGTCATTCAAGTGAATTCTTGGGTTGGGATAAACAGTAATGATGATCAGTTATTTG
CGGTTAAGAATAATTTTCCAGCCTCTGTACACACTACGAGATATTCTCGAAATGATCTGCACCTGGAAGA
CATACAGACGGATGAGGACAAGTTAAACTGTAGTCTTCTCTCTTCAGAGTCTACTTTTATGCCAGTTGCA
TCAGGACTGTCTCCACTATCACCTACAGTTGAGCTGAGGCTGCAGGGCATTAACTTGGGCCTAGAAGATG
ATGGTGTTGCAGATGAATCTGTGAAAGGGCTGGAAAGCCAGGTGTTGGATAAGGAAGAGGAACAGCCTTT
ATGGGCTGCAAATGAGAATTCTGTTCAAATGATGAGAAGTGAAATCAATACAGAGGTAAATGAGAAAGCT
GGACTATTACCTTGTCCTGAGCCAACAATAATCAGTGCTATCTTGAAGGATGATAACCACAGTCTTACAT
TTTTTCCTGAGTCAACTGAGCAGAAACAATCAGACATAAAGAAACCAGAAAATACACAACCAGAAAATAA
AGAAACCATATCTCAAGCAACTTCAGAGAAACTTCCCATGATTTTAACCCAGAGATCTGTTGCTTTGGGA
CAAGACAAAGTTGCCCTTCAGAAATTAAATGATGCAGCCACCAAGCTTCAGGCCTGTTGGCGGGGATTTT
ATGCCAGGAACTACAACCCTCAAGCCAAAGATGTGCGTTACGAAATCCGGCTACGCAGAATGCAAGAGCA
CATTGTCTGCTTAACTGATGAAATAAGGAGATTACGAAAAGAAAGAGATGAAGAACGTATTAAAAAATTT
GTACAAGAAGAAGCTTTCAGATTCCTTTGGAACCAGGTAAGGTCTCTACAGGTTTGGCAACAGACAGTGG
ACCAGCGTCTAAGTTCCTGGCATACTGATGTTCCTCCTATATCAAGTACTCTTGTGCCATCGAAACATCC
ATTATTTACCCAAAGCCAGGAGTCCTCTTGTGATCAAAATGCTGATTGGTTTATTGCTTCTGATGTAGCT
CCTCAAGAGAAATCATTACCAGAATTTCCAGACTCTGGTTTTCATTCCTCTCTAACAGAACAAGTTCATT
CATTGCAGCATTCTTTGGATTTTGAGAAAAGTTCCACAGAAGGCAGTGAAAGCTCCATAATGGGGAATTC
CATTGACACAGTCAGATATGGCAAAGAATCAGATTTAGGGGATGTTAGTGAAGAACATGGTGAATGGAAT
AAGGAAAGCTCAAATAACGAGCAGGACAATAGTCTGCTTGAACAGTATTTAACTTCAGTTCAACAGCTGG
AAGATGCTGATGAGAGGACCAATTTTGATACAGAGACAAGAGATAGCAAACTTCACATTGCTTGTTTCCC
AGTACAGTTAGATACATTGTCTGACGGTGCTTCTGTAGATGAGAGTCATGGCATATCTCCTCCTTTGCAA
GGTGAAATTAGCCAGACACAAGAGAATTCTAAATTAAATGCAGAAGTTCAAGGGCAGCAGCCAGAATGTG
ATTCTACATTTCAGCTATTGCATGTTGGTGTTACTGTGTAA
